>Addgene plasmid #165987 | pBGE2.0 | addgene full sequence | sequence record 375875 | Addgene NGS Result
ATCGATACTAGCTTGATTGGGATATCTCGCTCGTGCTTGTCGCGTGCTATGTCTTTTAGGGTACTTTGAA
CCTACGTTCGTACTTGTATAATATGATCATCGTATTATCGTTTTTCATCCGTCCAGCGCAAAATGCATTA
GCAGCTAGTCCTAGCGTGCGGAGCTACCTGGACAGGTGCATGACGGATGCGTGTCCTTCAGTGACTTTCT
AATTAACAGTAACTTCTTTACTTATGTTTCAGTTTGTAAGAAGCGGGATTCGCTCGTCGGTTGACATCTG
ATTGGACTGCGTCGGCACATGAAAACTACATTGTGAAATCTGCTAAAACTCCGGGTATCTCTGACACAAA
ACGATTCGGCTTCGCAATTTCAACATTACGGTCAAGGCTAACGTATCTTTCTCGGTCAACTTCAGATTAT
GCCGATTAAATTGTCGTAGCTTTCAAGGCGTTTTGAGTACTGCGGCAGTTGTTGAACCTGCAAGGAGAAG
ATCTCGACAACAGAATAAAGCGAAAAATGGGTCTCATGCACTAACACTCAGGCCTCCCTCATAATCTCTG
TTTGAGTTTACCAACAACACATATATACATTTCGACAAAATGACCACTCTTGACGACACGGCTTACCGGT
ACCGCACCAGTGTCCCGGGGGACGCCGAGGCCATCGAGGCACTGGATGGGTCCTTCACCACCGACACCGT
CTTCCGCGTCACCGCCACCGGGGACGGCTTCACCCTGCGGGAGGTGCCGGTGGACCCGCCCCTGACCAAG
GTGTTCCCCGACGACGAATCGGACGACGAATCGGACGACGGGGAGGACGGCGACCCGGACTCCCGGACGT
TCGTCGCGTACGGGGACGACGGCGACCTGGCGGGCTTCGTGGTCGTCTCGTACTCCGGCTGGAACCGCCG
GCTGACCGTCGAGGACATCGAGGTCGCCCCGGAGCACCGGGGGCACGGGGTCGGGCGCGCGTTGATGGGG
CTCGCGACGGAGTTCGCCCGCGAGCGGGGCGCCGGGCACCTCTGGCTGGAGGTCACCAACGTCAACGCAC
CGGCGATCCACGCGTACCGGCGGATGGGGTTCACCCTCTGCGGCCTGGACACCGCCCTGTACGACGGCAC
CGCCTCGGACGGCGAGCAGGCGCTCTACATGAGCATGCCCTGCCCCTGATTTTGTTACATTTACTGACTT
CAAGGAGTCGAGGAATCGATACTGCCGTCGTTTCCAGGATCCGAGGTTTCATAAACTCTGTTAACGTTAT
AGAAACAGACTTACCTCTCCTACGCCATTCACGTAATATTCGCAATATGCTATTCTTCCTCTGAAGACCA
GGTTTATGTGCTGCCTGAAACTATTTCAATAAGTCAGCTGCACTTGCACAGGGTTTCACAAGGAAAGCGT
GTCTTTTTTTCCAACGTAGGCGTCGCTTTCGTCTGACTCTTACTCTTACATTCACAGCCAATACTTACAA
TTAGTAAAAAACCTGTGCTCGAGAGTGAAAACTCCGTAACTATAACGGTCCTAAGGTAGCGAAGCCTTAT
CCTTCTCTTATCCGACCTGCGGGGCTCGATCCTGTCACAATCCGGTCCGCTGTCAATAGTCTACTAAAAT
TATGATCTACTAAGGGTACCGCGTCTGTTGCAACGTCTGGGGGAGATTTGCGCGGCCGCTCGGATGCGGC
GCTTCGCCAACGCAAGTGTCGGCCGGATCGGCCCGGCTGGACTGCCGGCGAGTTGTCCGCGGACAACCAA
TGAACAGCCGGACGACAAAACTGCAGCGCCCCTGCAGCACAACCGAGCTTTTTGTTAAGCGTTTGTAAAA
TGGCAACGAATCGGCGCATAGTATAACTGCGCAGATCAGCTCCCATTGGTGAATTTTGCGCAGTTTTTGG
AGAGTAGGAATGTTGCAGCAGAGAATCCAGAGTCTTGAGGAGCAGGAGCATTTGCCGTCGCTCTTGTCTG
CCGACGCTCAGGAACTCGCACACCAGTTGCAGGAGCATCAAAAGAAGATCTTTTCTCCGTCGGCGCAAAA
GACGATGCGGCTCTTCAGCCCGGCAGAGGCAGCGGCCTTCATCGGAATCGGCGAAGGCTATCTGCGCCAG
ATCGCCTCAGAAGGCCATGGTCCGCAGCCGCTGTCAAACGGCCGCCGCATGTATGCGATGGAGGACATCG
ACCGTATCCGCCGGGTTCTCGACGAAGGCAGCAAGACCGGCAAATATATTCCGCATCGTCGACCGGGCGA
AAAGCTGCAAGTCGTCTCCGTCATGAATTTCAAAGGTGGTTCGGGCAAGACGACGACATCCGCTCACCTT
GCGCAGTATCTCGCCTTGCGCGGCTATCGGGTGCTGGCGATCGATCTCGATCCGCAGGCCTCGCTCTCCG
CCCTCTTCGGTCATCAGCCGGAACTGGACGTCGGCGAAGGGGAAACACTCTATGGCGCCATACGCTACGA
GGCCCCCCGGCCGATCGCGGAGGTGGTGCGATCGACCTATACCGCCAATCTTCACCTCATTCCGGGCAAT
CTCGAGCTCATGGAATTCGAGCACGAGACTCCGAAGGCGATGATCGCGGGCTCCACCGAGACCATGTTCT
TCGCGCGGATCGGCGAGGTGCTTTCCGAAATCGAGAGCTTCTACGACATCGTCGTCATCGACTGCCCGCC
GCAGCTCGGCTTTCTGACCATGTCGGCGCTTTGCGCCGCGACCTCCGTGCTCATCACCGTGCACCCGCAG
ATGCTCGACGTCATGTCGATGTCCCAGTTCTTGTCGATGACGAGCGAGCTCATGGCCGTTGTCGAGAATG
CCGGCGGGCGCACCAGCTATGACTGGATGCGCTATCTGGTCACGCGCTTCGAGCCCAACGACGGACCGCA
GAGCCAAATGACCGGTTTCATGCGCGCGATCTTCGGCAACCGCATGCTGCAGAACGCGATGGTGAAATCG
ACCGCAATTTCCGACGCCGGCGTCACCAAGCAGACGCTCTATGAAGTGGAGCGCTCGCAATTCATACGCG
GTACCTACGACCGGGCGATGGATTCGCTCTCGCTCGTCAATGCGGAGATCGAAGAGATGATCCGCAGGGT
CTGGGGGAGGAAGTAACCGATGGCGCGCAAGAACCTGATCGGCATTTCCGAGAGCCCCCTCGCCCCCGAA
GACGGGGAGCGCCCGGCCGTCGGTCGTCCGATCGCGGGCCTTGCGCCCGCCCAGCGCTCCACTGGCCTCG
TCGGCGGCATCACCAGATCCCTCTCGAACATCACCCAGAAGGTCGAGCGAGCGGAGGAATTGGAGCGCCA
GCTTGCCGATGGGCACGCAATCGTCGAACTGGACCCGGAGCTGATCGATTCCTCTTTCATCATCGATAGG
CTGGGTGTCGCCCCCGACGTTCAGGCCATGCTGGTTCAGCAGATTCGGGACCACGGACAACAGGTTCCGA
TCCTCGTGCGGCCGCATCCGGCGGAGAGCGGCCGATATCAGGTCGCCTACGGCCACAGGCGGCTTGCGGC
ATTGCGCGAGATCGGCATCAAGGTCAAGGCAGTCATCCGGAACTTGAACGACGAGCAACTCGTCATTTCC
CAGGGGCAGGAAAACAACGCCCGCACCGACCTCTCCTTCATAGAGCGAGCGTTGTTCGCAACGCGTCTTG
AAGATCGCGGCTTCTCGCGGGATACGATCATGTCGGCCCTCGGAGTCGACAAGGCGGCCCTCTCCAAGAT
GATCGCCGTCGTCCGCCGATTGCCGTTGGACATCATCGAAGCCATCGGTGCCGCGCCGGGTTTCGGCAGG
AGACGATGGATGGAACTTGCCGATCTCATCGACCGCGATGACCGGCGTCCGAAGGCATTGCATTTCATCG
AGACGGCCGCATTCAAGGCGCTGGAGAGCGATCAGCGTTTCGAAAAGCTGTTTGCCTTGCTGAGCCTAGC
CAGGAAGCCCTCAAAGGCGGAAACCTGGATTGCTCCGGACAGGAGCCGCCCCGTGCGTATTCGCGAAACG
GATGCGGAAACGACGCTGGCCTTCAGCAAGAAGGCGGCACCGGGCTTTGCAGAATTCGTGAGGCAGAGGC
TCGAAGCGCTCTACCTCGAATATCAACGGGAAACAGGAGACTAAACAGAGCAAAAGAAAAAGGCTTCCGA
ACGACTAGCGCTGCGGAAACCCTTCTCTCGTGTAGCAACTAGAGAATCCCACTTCTGCGAATCAGTGTCA
AGCATTTTTGACGTCGTTTCGGCGAACGGATTTCTTTTGCCTTGGAAAAGGTGAAGAAAATGGAACGTGG
AAGTGTGACGACGCCCTTTGGGCGGCGGGCGATGACGCTTGGCATGCTCGCAAGTCAGATCGCCGCCGGT
AACGTCCCGCCGGACCGGTCGGTGGACAAGTGGAAATTGTTCCGTTCTCTCTGTGAAGCGAAGACGGTGA
TCGGCGTGTCCGATCGTTCGCTTGCGGTGTTGAACGCCCTTTTGAGCTTTTATCCAGGAGCCGAGCTCTC
GGGCGAAAATGGCCTCGTCGTTTTCCCCTCCAATGCGCAGCTCTCGCTCCGTACCCACGGAATGGCGGGC
ACGACGCTCCGCCGGCATCTTGCATGCCTCGTGGAATCGGGCCTGATCCTGCGGCGCGACAGCCCGAACG
GTAAGCGTTACGCCCGAAGGAGCCGTAATGGAGCGGTGGGCGAAGCCTTCGGATTCGACCTCTCCCCGCT
CGTCGCCCGGGCCGATGAGTTCAAAGCCGCCGCTGCCGAACTTGCCGCAGCCAAACAGTATCATCGTCTG
ATGCGCGAAAGACTGAGCCTCTGCCGGCGCGACATCGCCAAGCTGCTCGAGCTCCTTCGTGACTCTGACC
TGCCCACCGACTGCGAGCGGCAGCAACGGAGATATGAGGAATTGTCTGCGCCTCTCTCGCGCAAGGCACC
GGTCAGCGACGTCGAGACCCTTCATGACGCTATGGCGGAACTTCGTACGGATCTATCCAATCAATTGGAA
AAACTGCTTAATTCCAAAAAAATGGGCGCCAATGATCGCCATAATGGGCAGCACATACAGAGTTCACATC
CAGACTCTCAATTTGAATCTGAACCTGGCTTGGGAAAAGGGTCGGGGAAATTTTCGGCCGGCGCCCAAAG
CTGCAACGCGGACCCTGTGACACCGACGGCGAAGCTCTCGGAGGTTTCGACCCGTATCGATTCGCAGCAG
CCGGTCAGCTCGGTGTCCCCATCTCTGCCGATCTCCCGCCTCGCCCGGGAAATTCCTCTGCCCGTCCTCC
TATCCGCTTGCCCGCAGATCGCCGATTACGGACCACAGGGCCGTATAACGAACTGGAAGGATCTGCTGAC
CGCTGCAGTCGTCGTCAGAACCATGCTGAACGTGAGCACCGATGCCTATGACGATGCATGCACGGTTCTC
GGCCAGGAAAATGCTGCGACCGTCATCGCTTGCATCCTGGAGAGAGCCGATTGCATAAGTTCGCCAGGCG
GCTATCTTCGGGTTCTTACCGCGAGAGCGCGGCGCCAGGCTTTCTCGGTTGCTCCGATGGTCGCTGCACT
GAGGCGCGCGCGAGGGGCAAGCATGCCGCTTGCGAGTTGATGTCTCCGCTGAACAGTCTTTGTAAGACAG
GAATCTCGGGCGCACTGCAGGAGTTGTCGGTCGCAAGGCACGTCAGGCTTGCGACGCTGACCGCTCGCGG
TTGCCTTGACGCTCCAGATAGGGGAAACTCGCTTCGGCTGCGGATTCGCACTTGCTTTGAATTGCCGCCT
TGGTGTCTGTTTCTTAACAATTTTGCTTCTATCGTAACGTATTGGCAAAAAAGGCGGTAAGCCGGCAATG
CGGAAGTTAAATCGCCATTAAGTTCCGTCACGCGGACGGCCCCAGTTCGAGGCTTGGTGACCGCAACAAC
AGTTATCAACCGCCTCCCCTATTCTGCAATTGAGTGGAAATCTCGTGCGGTCGGCCACGCAATCCGGGGC
AAAGCCGCCGACGATATGCAGATGCCGATCCCTGCAGTCGTTTCCGCAGTTGACAGCTGTCAACAATACG
ATCTTGCCCCAGTTACGCTAGGGATAACAGGGTAATATAGTCGAGCTGGTTGCCCTCGCCGCTGGGCTGG
CGGCCGTCTATGGCCCTGCAAACGCGCCAGAAACGCCGTCGAAGCCGTGTGCGAGACACCGCGGCCGGCC
GCCGGCGTTGTGGATACCTCGCGGAAAACTTGGCCCTCACTGACAGATGAGGGGCGGACGTTGACACTTG
AGGGGCCGACTCACCCGGCGCGGCGTTGACAGATGAGGGGCAGGCTCGATTTCGGCCGGCGACGTGGAGC
TGGCCAGCCTCGCAAATCGGCGAAAACGCCTGATTTTACGCGAGTTTCCCACAGATGATGTGGACAAGCC
TGGGGATAAGTGCCCTGCGGTATTGACACTTGAGGGGCGCGACTACTGACAGATGAGGGGCGCGATCCTT
GACACTTGAGGGGCAGAGTGCTGACAGATGAGGGGCGCACCTATTGACATTTGAGGGGCTGTCCACAGGC
AGAAAATCCAGCATTTGCAAGGGTTTCCGCCCGTTTTTCGGCCACCGCTAACCTGTCTTTTAACCTGCTT
TTAAACCAATATTTATAAACCTTGTTTTTAACCAGGGCTGCGCCCTGTGCGCGTGACCGCGCACGCCGAA
GGGGGGTGCCCCCCCTTCTCGAACCCTCCCGGTCGAGTGAGCGAGGAAGCACCAGGGAACAGCACTTATA
TATTCTGCTTACACACGATGCCTGAAAAAACTTCCCTTGGGGTTATCCACTTATCCACGGGGATATTTTT
ATAATTATTTTTTTTATAGTTTTTAGATCTTCTTTTTTAGAGCGCCTTGTAGGCCTTTATCCATGCTGGT
TCTAGAGAAGGTGTTGTGACAAATTGCCCTTTCAGTGTGACAAATCACCCTCAAATGACAGTCCTGTCTG
TGACAAATTGCCCTTAACCCTGTGACAAATTGCCCTCAGAAGAAGCTGTTTTTTCACAAAGTTATCCCTG
CTTATTGACTCTTTTTTATTTAGTGTGACAATCTAAAAACTTGTCACACTTCACATGGATCTGTCATGGC
GGAAACAGCGGTTATCAATCACAAGAAACGTAAAAATAGCCCGCGAATCGTCCAGTCAAACGACCTCACT
GAGGCGGCATATAGTCTCTCCCGGGATCAAAAACGTATGCTGTATCTGTTCGTTGACCAGATCAGAAAAT
CTGATGGCACCCTACAGGAACATGACGGTATCTGCGAGATCCATGTTGCTAAATATGCTGAAATATTCGG
ATTGACCTCTGCGGAAGCCAGTAAGGATATACGGCAGGCATTGAAGAGTTTCGCGGGGAAGGAAGTGGTT
TTTTATCGCCCTGAAGAGGATGCCGGCGATGAAAAAGGCTATGAATCTTTTCCTTGGTTTATCAAACGTG
CGCACAGTCCATCCAGAGGGCTTTACAGTGTACATATCAACCCATATCTCATTCCCTTCTTTATCGGGTT
ACAGAACCGGTTTACGCAGTTTCGGCTTAGTGAAACAAAAGAAATCACCAATCCGTATGCCATGCGTTTA
TACGAATCCCTGTGTCAGTATCGTAAGCCGGATGGCTCAGGCATCGTCTCTCTGAAAATCGACTGGATCA
TAGAGCGTTACCAGCTGCCTCAAAGTTACCAGCGTATGCCTGACTTCCGCCGCCGCTTCCTGCAGGTCTG
TGTTAATGAGATCAACAGCAGAACTCCAATGCGCCTCTCATACATTGAGAAAAAGAAAGGCCGCCAGACG
ACTCATATCGTATTTTCCTTCCGCGATATCACTTCCATGACGACAGGATAGTCTGAGGGTTATCTGTCAC
AGATTTGAGGGTGGTTCGTCACATTTGTTCTGACCTACTGAGGGTAATTTGTCACAGTTTTGCTGTTTCC
TTCAGCCTGCATGGATTTTCTCATACTTTTTGAACTGTAATTTTTAAGGAAGCCAAATTTGAGGGCAGTT
TGTCACAGTTGATTTCCTTCTCTTTCCCTTCGTCATGTGACCTGATATCGGGGGTTAGTTCGTCATCATT
GATGAGGGTTGATTATCACAGTTTATTACTCTGAATTGGCTATCCGCGTGTGTACCTCTACCTGGAGTTT
TTCCCACGGTGGATATTTCTTCTTGCGCTGAGCGTAAGAGCTATCTGACAGAACAGTTCTTCTTTGCTTC
CTCGCCAGTTCGCTCGCTATGCTCGGTTACACGGCTGCGGCGAGCATCACGTGCTATAAAAATAATTATA
ATTTAAATTTTTTAATATAAATATATAAATTAAAAATAGAAAGTAAAAAAAGAAATTAAAGAAAAAATAG
TTTTTGTTTTCCGAAGATGTAAAAGACTCTAGGGGGATCGCCAACAAATACTACCTTTTACCTTGCTCTT
CCTGCTCTCAGGTATTAATGCCGAATTGTTTCATCTTGTCTGTGTAGAAGACCACACACGAAAATCCTGT
GATTTTACATTTTACTTATCGTTAATCGAATGTATATCTATTTAATCTGCTTTTCTTGTCTAATAAATAT
ATATGTAAAGTACGCTTTTTGTTGAAATTTTTTAAACCTTTGTTTATTTTTTTTTCTTCATTCCGTAACT
CTTCTACCTTCTTTATTTACTTTCTAAAATCCAAATACAAAACATAAAAATAAATAAACACAGAGTAAAT
TCCCAAATTATTCCATCATTAAAAGATACGAGGCGCGTGTAAGTTACAGGCAAGCGATCCTAGTACACTC
TATATTTTTTTATGCCTCGGTAATGATTTTCATTTTTTTTTTCCACCTAGCGGATGACTCTTTTTTTTTC
TTAGCGATTGGCATTATCACATAATGAATTATACATTATATAAAGTAATGTGATTTCTTCGAAGAATATA
CTAAAAAATGAGCAGGCAAGATAAACGAAGGCAAAGATGACAGAGCAGAAAGCCCTAGTAAAGCGTATTA
CAAATGAAACCAAGATTCAGATTGCGATCTCTTTAAAGGGTGGTCCCCTAGCGATAGAGCACTCGATCTT
CCCAGAAAAAGAGGCAGAAGCAGTAGCAGAACAGGCCACACAATCGCAAGTGATTAACGTCCACACAGGT
ATAGGGTTTCTGGACCATATGATACATGCTCTGGCCAAGCATTCCGGCTGGTCGCTAATCGTTGAGTGCA
TTGGTGACTTACACATAGACGACCATCACACCACTGAAGACTGCGGGATTGCTCTCGGTCAAGCTTTTAA
AGAGGCCCTAGGGGCCGTGCGTGGAGTAAAAAGGTTTGGATCAGGATTTGCGCCTTTGGATGAGGCACTT
TCCAGAGCGGTGGTAGATCTTTCGAACAGGCCGTACGCAGTTGTCGAACTTGGTTTGCAAAGGGAGAAAG
TAGGAGATCTCTCTTGCGAGATGATCCCGCATTTTCTTGAAAGCTTTGCAGAGGCTAGCAGAATTACCCT
CCACGTTGATTGTCTGCGAGGCAAGAATGATCATCACCGTAGTGAGAGTGCGTTCAAGGCTCTTGCGGTT
GCCATAAGAGAAGCCACCTCGCCCAATGGTACCAACGATGTTCCCTCCACCAAAGGTGTTCTTATGTAGT
TTTACACAGGAGTCTGGACTTGACGCTAGTGATAATAAGTGACTGAGGTATGTGCTCTTCTTATCTCCTT
TTGTAGTGTTGCTCTTATTTTAAACAACTTTGCGGTTTTTTGATGACTTTGCGATTTTGTTGTTGCTTTG
CAGTAAATTGCAAGATTTAATAAAAAAACGCAAAGCAATGATTAAAGGATGTTCAGAATGAAACTCATGG
AAACACTTAACCAGTGCATAAACGCTGGTCATGAAATGACGAAGGCTATCGCCATTGCACAGTTTAATGA
TGACAGCCCGGAAGCGAGGAAAATAACCCGGCGCTGGAGAATAGGTGAAGCAGCGGATTTAGTTGGGGTT
TCTTCTCAGGCTATCAGAGATGCCGAGAAAGCAGGGCGACTACCGCACCCGGATATGGAAATTCGAGGAC
GGGTTGAGCAACGTGTTGGTTATACAATTGAACAAATTAATCATATGCGTGATGTGTTTGGTACGCGATT
GCGACGTGCTGAAGACGTATTTCCACCGGTGATCGGGGTTGCTGCCCATAAAGGTGGCGTTTACAAAACC
TCAGTTTCTGTTCATCTTGCTCAGGATCTGGCTCTGAAGGGGCTACGTGTTTTGCTCGTGGAAGGTAACG
ACCCCCAGGGAACAGCCTCAATGTATCACGGATGGGTACCAGATCTTCATATTCATGCAGAAGACACTCT
CCTGCCTTTCTATCTTGGGGAAAAGGACGATGTCACTTATGCAATAAAGCCCACTTGCTGGCCGGGGCTT
GACATTATTCCTTCCTGTCTGGCTCTGCACCGTATTGAAACTGAGTTAATGGGCAAATTTGATGAAGGTA
AACTGCCCACCGATCCACACCTGATGCTCCGACTGGCCATTGAAACTGTTGCTCATGACTATGATGTCAT
AGTTATTGACAGCGCGCCTAACCTGGGTATCGGCACGATTAATGTCGTATGTGCTGCTGATGTGCTGATT
GTTCCCACGCCTGCTGAGTTGTTTGACTACACCTCCGCACTGCAGTTTTTCGATATGCTTCGTGATCTGC
TCAAGAACGTTGATCTTAAAGGGTTCGAGCCTGATGTACGTATTTTGCTTACCAAATACAGCAATAGCAA
TGGCTCTCAGTCCCCGTGGATGGAGGAGCAAATTCGGGATGCCTGGGGAAGCATGGTTCTAAAAAATGTT
GTACGTGAAACGGATGAAGTTGGTAAAGGTCAGATCCGGATGAGAACTGTTTTTGAACAGGCCATTGATC
AACGCTCTTCAACTGGTGCCTGGAGAAATGCTCTTTCTATTTGGGAACCTGTCTGCAATGAAATTTTCGA
TCGTCTGATTAAACCACGCTGGGAGATTAGATAATGAAGCGTGCGCCTGTTATTCCAAAACATACGCTCA
ATACTCAACCGGTTGAAGATACTTCGTTATCGACACCAGCTGCCCCGATGGTGGATTCGTTAATTGCGCG
CGTAGGAGTAATGGCTCGCGGTAATGCCATTACTTTGCCTGTATGTGGTCGGGATGTGAAGTTTACTCTT
GAAGTGCTCCGGGGTGATAGTGTTGAGAAGACCTCTCGGGTATGGTCAGGTAATGAACGTGACCAGGAGC
TGCTTACTGAGGACGCACTGGATGATCTCATCCCTTCTTTTCTACTGACTGGTCAACAGACACCGGCGTT
CGGTCGAAGAGTATCTGGTGTCATAGAAATTGCCGATGGGAGTCGCCGTCGTAAAGCTGCTGCACTTACC
GAAAGTGATTATCGTGTTCTGGTTGGCGAGCTGGATGATGAGCAGATGGCTGCATTATCCAGATTGGGTA
ACGATTATCGCCCAACAAGTGCTTATGAACGTGGTCAGCGTTATGCAAGCCGATTGCAGAATGAATTTGC
TGGAAATATTTCTGCGCTGGCTGATGCGGAAAATATTTCACGTAAGATTATTACCCGCTGTATCAACACC
GCCAAATTGCCTAAATCAGTTGTTGCTCTTTTTTCTCACCCCGGTGAACTATCTGCCCGGTCAGGTGATG
CACTTCAAAAAGCCTTTACAGATAAAGAGGAATTACTTAAGCAGCAGGCATCTAACCTTCATGAGCAGAA
AAAAGCTGGGGTGATATTTGAAGCTGAAGAAGTTATCACTCTTTTAACTTCTGTGCTTAAAACGTCATCT
GCATCAAGAACTAGTTTAAGCTCACGACATCAGTTTGCTCCTGGAGCGACAGTATTGTATAAGGGCGATA
AAATGGTGCTTAACCTGGACAGGTCTCGTGTTCCAACTGAGTGTATAGAGAAAATTGAGGCCATTCTTAA
GGAACTTGAAAAGCCAGCACCCTGATGCGACCTCGTTTTAGTCTACGTTTATCTGTCTTTACTTAATGTC
CTTTGTTACAGGCCAGAAAGCATAACTGGCCTGAATATTCTCTCTGGGCCCACTGTTCCACTTGTATCGT
CGGTCTGATAATCAGACTGGGACCACGGTCCCACTCGTATCGTCGGTCTGATTATTAGTCTGGGACCACG
GTCCCACTCGTATCGTCGGTCTGATTATTAGTCTGGGACCACGGTCCCACTCGTATCGTCGGTCTGATAA
TCAGACTGGGACCACGGTCCCACTCGTATCGTCGGTCTGATTATTAGTCTGGGACCATGGTCCCACTCGT
ATCGTCGGTCTGATTATTAGTCTGGGACCACGGTCCCACTCGTATCGTCGGTCTGATTATTAGTCTGGAA
CCACGGTCCCACTCGTATCGTCGGTCTGATTATTAGTCTGGGACCACGGTCCCACTCGTATCGTCGGTCT
GATTATTAGTCTGGGACCACGATCCCACTCGTGTTGTCGGTCTGATTATCGGTCTGGGACCACGGTCCCA
CTTGTATTGTCGATCAGACTATCAGCGTGAGACTACGATTCCATCAATGCCTGTCAAGGGCAAGTATTGA
CATGTCGTCGTAACCTGTAGAACGGAGTAACCTCGGTGTGCGGTTGTATGCCTGCTGTGGATTGCTGCTG
TGTCCTGCTTATCCACAACATTTTGCGCACGGTTATGTGGACAAAATACCTGGTTACCCAGGCCGTGCCG
GCACGTTAACCGGGCTGCATCCGATGCAAGTGTGTCGCTGTCGACGAGCTCGCGAGCTCGGACATGAGGT
TGCCCCGTATTCAGTGTCGCTGATTTGTATTGTCTGAAGTTGTTTTTACGTTAAGTTGATGCAGATCAAT
TAATACGATACCTGCGTCATAATTGATTATTTGACGTGGTTTGATGGCCTCCACGCACGTTGTGATATGT
AGATGATAATCATTATCACTTTACGGGTCCTTTCCGGTGATCCGACAGGTTACGGGGCGGCGACCTCGCG
GGTTTTCGCTATTTATGAAAATTTTCCGGTTTAAGGCGTTTCCGTTCTTCTTCGTCATAACTTAATGTTT
TTATTTAAAATACCCTCTGAAAAGAAAGGAAACGACAGGTGCTGAAAGCGAGCTTTTTGGCCTCTGTCGT
TTCCTTTCTCTGTTTTTGTCCGTGGAATGAACAATGGAAGTCCGAGCTCATCGCTAATAACTTCGTATAG
CATACATTATACGAAGTTATATTCGATGCGGCCGCAAGGGGTTCGCGTCAGCGGGTGTTGGCGGGTGTCG
GGGCTGGCTTAACTATGCGGCATCAGAGCAGATTGTACTGAGAGTGCACCATATGCGGTGTGAAATACCA
CACAGATGCGTAAGGAGAAAATACCGCATCAGGCGCCATTCGCCATTCAGCTGCGCAACTGTTGGGAAGG
GCGATCGGTGCGGGCCTCTTCGCTATTACGCCAGCTGGCGAAAGGGGGATGTGCTGCAAGGCGATTAAGT
TGGGTAACGCCAGGGTTTTCCCAGTCACGACGTTGTAAAACGACGGCCAGTGAATTGTAATACGACTCAC
TATAGGGCGAATTCGAGCTCGGTACCCGGGGATCCTCTAGAGTCGACCTGCAGGCATGCAAGCTTGAGTA
TTCTATAGTCTCACCTAAATAGCTTGGCGTAATCATGGTCATAGCTGTTTCCTGTGTGAAATTGTTATCC
GCTCACAATTCCACACAACATACGAGCCGGAAGCATAAAGTGTAAAGCCTGGGGTGCCTAATGAGTGAGC
TAACTCACATTAATTGCGTTGCGCTCACTGCCCGCTTTCCAGTCGGGAAACCTGTCGTGCCAGCTGCATT
AATGAATCGGCCAACGCGAACCCCTTGCGGCCGCCCGGGCCGTCGACCAATTCTCATGTTTGACAGCTTA
TCATCGAATTTCTGCCATTCATCCGCTTATTATCACTTATTCAGGCGTAGCAACCAGGCGTTTAAGGGCA
CCAATAACTGCCTTAAAAAAATTACGCCCCGCCCTGCCACTCATCGCAGTACTGTTGTAATTCATTAAGC
ATTCTGCCGACATGGAAGCCATCACAAACGGCATGATGAACCTGAATCGCCAGCGGCATCAGCACCTTGT
CGCCTTGCGTATAATATTTGCCCATGGTGAAAACGGGGGCGAAGAAGTTGTCCATATTGGCCACGTTTAA
ATCAAAACTGGTGAAACTCACCCAGGGATTGGCTGAGACGAAAAACATATTCTCAATAAACCCTTTAGGG
AAATAGGCCAGGTTTTCACCGTAACACGCCACATCTTGCGAATATATGTGTAGAAACTGCCGGAAATCGT
CGTGGTATTCACTCCAGAGCGATGAAAACGTTTCAGTTTGCTCATGGAAAACGGTGTAACAAGGGTGAAC
ACTATCCCATATCACCAGCTCACCGTCTTTCATTGCCATACGAAATTCCGGATGAGCATTCATCAGGCGG
GCAAGAATGTGAATAAAGGCCGGATAAAACTTGTGCTTATTTTTCTTTACGGTCTTTAAAAAGGCCGTAA
TATCCAGCTGAACGGTCTGGTTATAGGTACATTGAGCAACTGACTGAAATGCCTCAAAATGTTCTTTACG
ATGCCATTGGGATATATCAACGGTGGTATATCCAGTGATTTTTTTCTCCATTTTAGCTTCCTTAGCTCCT
GAAAATCTCGATAACTCAAAAAATACGCCCGGTAGTGATCTTATTTCATTATGGTGAAAGTTGGAACCTC
TTACGTGCCGATCAACGTCTCATTTTCGCCAAAAGTTGGCCCAGGGCTTCCCGGTATCAACAGGGACACC
AGGATTTATTTATTCTGCGAAGTGATCTTCCGTCACAGGTATTTATTCGCGATAAGCTCATGGAGCGGCG
TAACCGTCGCACAGGAAGGACAGAGAAAGCGCGGATCTGGGAAGTGACGGACAGAACGGTCAGGACCTGG
ATTGGGGAGGCGGTTGCCGCCGCTGCTGCTGACGGTGTGACGTTCTCTGTTCCGGTCACACCACATACGT
TCCGCCATTCCTATGCGATGCACATGCTGTATGCCGGTATACCGCTGAAAGTTCTGCAAAGCCTGATGGG
ACATAAGTCCATCAGTTCAACGGAAGTCTACACGAAGGTTTTTGCGCTGGATGTGGCTGCCCGGCACCGG
GTGCAGTTTGCGATGCCGGAGTCTGATGCGGTTGCGATGCTGAAACAATTATCCTGAGAATAAATGCCTT
GGCCTTTATATGGAAATGTGGAACTGAGTGGATATGCTGTTTTTGTCTGTTAAACAGAGAAGCTGGCTGT
TATCCACTGAGAAGCGAACGAAACAGTCGGGAAAATCTCCCATTATCGTAGAGATCCGCATTATTAATCT
CAGGAGCCTGTGTAGCGTTTATAGGAAGTAGTGTTCTGTCATGATGCCTGCAAGCGGTAACGAAAACGAT
TTGAATATGCCTTCAGGAACAATAGAAATCTTCGTGCGGTGTTACGTTGAAGTGGAGCGGATTATGTCAG
CAATGGACAGAACAACCTAATGAACACAGAACCATGATGTGGTCTGTCCTTTTACAGCCAGTAGTGCTCG
CCGCAGTCGAGCGACAGGGCGAAGCCCGTTTAAACGAGCGCCAGAAGGCCGCCAGAGAGGCCGAGCGCGG
CCGTGAGGCTTGGACGCTAGGGCAGGGCATGAAAAAGCCCGTAGCGGGCTGCTACGGGCGTCTGACGCGG
TGGAAAGGGGGAGGGGATGTTGTCTACATGGCTCTGCTGTAGTGAGTGGGTTGCGCTCCGGCAGCGGTCC
TGATCAATCGTCACCCTTTCTCGGTCCTTCAACGTTCCTGACAACGAGCCTCCTTTTCGCCAATCCATCG
ACAATCACCGCGAGTCCCTGCTCGAACGCTGCGTCCGGACCGGCTTCGTCGAAGGCGTCTATCGCGGCCC
GCAACAGCGGCGAGAGCGGAGCCTGTTCAACGGTGCCGCCGCGCTCGCCGGCATCGCTGTCGCCGGCCTG
CTCCTCAAGCACGGCCCCAACAGTGAAGTAGCTGATTGTCATCAGCGCATTGACGGCGTCCCCGGCCGAA
AAACCCGCCTCGCAGAGGAAGCGAAGCTGCGCGTCGGCCGTTTCCATCTGCGGTGCGCCCGGTCGCGTGC
CGGCATGGATGCGCGCGCCATCGCGGTAGGCGAGCAGCGCCTGCCTGAAGCTGCGGGCATTCCCGATCAG
AAATGAGCGCCAGTCGTCGTCGGCTCTCGGCACCGAATGCGTATGATTCTCCGCCAGCATGGCTTCGGCC
AGTGCGTCGAGCAGCGCCCGCTTGTTCCTGAAGTGCCAGTAAAGCGCCGGCTGCTGAACCCCCAACCGTT
CCGCCAGTTTGCGTGTCGTCAGACCGTCTACGCCGACCTCGTTCAACAGGTCCAGGGCGGCACGGATCAC
TGTATTCGGCTGCAACTTTGTCATGCTTGACACTTTATCACTGATAAACATAATATGTCCACCAACTTAT
CAGTGATAAAGAATCCGCGCGTTCAATCGGACCAGCGGAGGCTGGTCCGGAGGCCAGACGTGAAACCCAA
CATACCCCTGATCGTAATTCTGAGCACTGTCGCGCTCGACGCTGTCGGCATCGGCCTGATTATGCCGGTG
CTGCCGGGCCTCCTGCGCGATCTGGTTCACTCGAACGACGTCACCGCCCACTATGGCATTCTGCTGGCGC
TGTATGCGTTGGTGCAATTTGCCTGCGCACCTGTGCTGGGCGCGCTGTCGGATCGTTTCGGGCGGCGGCC
AATCTTGCTCGTCTCGCTGGCCGGCGCCACTGTCGACTACGCCATCATGGCGACAGCGCCTTTCCTTTGG
GTTCTCTATATCGGGCGGATCGTGGCCGGCATCACCGGGGCGACTGGGGCGGTAGCCGGCGCTTATATTG
CCGATATCACTGATGGCGATGAGCGCGCGCGGCACTTCGGCTTCATGAGCGCCTGTTTCGGGTTCGGGAT
GGTCGCGGGACCTGTGCTCGGTGGGCTGATGGGCGGTTTCTCCCCCCACGCTCCGTTCTTCGCCGCGGCA
GCCTTGAACGGCCTCAATTTCCTGACGGGCTGTTTCCTTTTGCCGGAGTCGCACAAAGGCGAACGCCGGC
CGTTACGCCGGGAGGCTCTCAACCCGCTCGCTTCGTTCCGGTGGGCCCGGGGCATGACCGTCGTCGCCGC
CCTGATGGCGGTCTTCTTCATCATGCAACTTGTCGGACAGGTGCCGGCCGCGCTTTGGGTCATTTTCGGC
GAGGATCGCTTTCACTGGGACGCGACCACGATCGGCATTTCGCTTGCCGCATTTGGCATTCTGCATTCAC
TCGCCCAGGCAATGATCACCGGCCCTGTAGCCGCCCGGCTCGGCGAAAGGCGGGCACTCATGCTCGGAAT
GATTGCCGACGGCACAGGCTACATCCTGCTTGCCTTCGCGACACGGGGATGGATGGCGTTCCCGATCATG
GTCCTGCTTGCTTCGGGTGGCATCGGAATGCCGGCGCTGCAAGCAATGTTGTCCAGGCAGGTGGATGAGG
AACGTCAGGGGCAGCTGCAAGGCTCACTGGCGGCGCTCACCAGCCTGACCTCGATCGTCGGACCCCTCCT
CTTCACGGCGATCTATGCGGCTTCTATAACAACGTGGAACGGGTGGGCATGGATTGCAGGCGCTGCCCTC
TACTTGCTCTGCCTGCCGGCGCTGCGTCGCGGGCTTTGGAGCGGCGCAGGGCAACGAGCCGATCGCTGAT
CGTGGAAACGATAGGCCTATGCCATGCGGGTCAAGGCGACTTCCGGCAAGCTATACGCGCCCTAGGAGTG
CGGTTGGAACGTTGGCCCAGCCAGATACTCCCGATCACGAGCAGGACGCCGATGATTTGAAGCGCACTCA
GCGTCTGATCTTAATTAAATCTTCCGCTGCATAACCCTGCTTCGGGGTCATTATAGCGATTTTTTCGGTA
TATCCATCCTTTTTCGCACGATATACAGGATTTTGCCAAAGGGTTCGTGTAGACTTTCCTTGGTGTATCC
AACGGCGTCAGCCGGGCAGGATAGGTGAAGTAGGCCCACCCGCGAGCGGGTGTTCCTTCTTCACTGTCCC
TTATTCGCACCTGGCGGTGCTCAACGGGAATCCTGCTCTGCGAGGCTGGCCGGCTACCGCCGGCGTAACA
GATGAGGGCAAGCGGATGGCTGATGAAACCAAGCCAACCAGGAAGGGCAGCCCACCTATCAAGGTGTACT
GCCTTCCAGACGAACGAAGAGCGATTGAGGAAAAGGCGGCGGCGGCCGGCATGAGCCTGTCGGCCTACCT
GCTGGCCGTCGGCCAGGGCTACAAAATCACGGGCGTCGTGGACTATGAGCACGTCCGCGAGCTGGCCCGC
ATCAATGGCGACCTGGGCCGCCTGGGCGGCCTGCTGAAACTCTGGCTCACCGACGACCCGCGCACGGCGC
GGTTCGGTGATGCCACGATCCTCGCCCTGCTGGCGAAGATCGAAGAGAAGCAGGACGAGCTTGGCAAGGT
CATGATGGGCGTGGTCCGCCCGAGGGCAGAGCCATGACTTTTTTAGCCGCTAAAACGGCCGGGGGGTGCG
CGTGATTGCCAAGCACGTCCCCATGCGCTCCATCAAGAAGAGGCACTTCGAGCTGTAAGTACATCACCGA
CGAGCAAGGCAAGACGATC
Features (pLannotate 1.2.2; 33 found; start..end, strand, type, name):
    600..1169    +  CDS            NrsR: nourseothricin acetyltransferase; Streptomyces noursei nat1; confers resistance to nourseothricin
   1981..3093    +  CDS            Y4CK_SINFN (fragment): Protein inferred from homology: Swiss-Prot protein existence level 3. From Sinorhizobium fredii (strain NBRC 101917 / NGR234).
   4109..4155    -  ncRNA          ctRNA p42d: Accession: RF00489 - ctRNA
   4195..4261    +  ncRNA          S-element: Accession: RF00490 - S-element
   6066..6680    +  rep_origin     oriV: origin of replication for the bacterial F plasmid
   6756..6975    +  rep_origin     ori2: secondary origin of replication for the bacterial F plasmid; also known as oriS
   7066..7821    +  CDS            repE: replication initiation protein for the bacterial F plasmid; repE
   7824..8074    +  misc_feature   incC: incC; incompatibility region of the bacterial F plasmid
   8236..8739    +  misc_feature   CEN/ARS: S. cerevisiae CEN6 centromere fused to an autonomously replicating sequence
   8740..8926    +  promoter       HIS3 promoter: S. cerevisiae HIS3
   8927..9589    +  CDS            HIS3: imidazoleglycerol-phosphate dehydratase, required for histidine biosynthesis; S. cerevisiae HIS3; yeast auxotrophic marker
   9779..10954   +  CDS            sopA: partitioning protein for the bacterial F plasmid; sopA
  10954..11925   +  CDS            sopB: partitioning protein for the bacterial F plasmid; sopB
  11998..12471   +  misc_feature   sopC: sopC; centromere-like partitioning region of the bacterial F plasmid
  12571..12717   +  CDS            yuaZ (fragment): YUAZ_ECO57 - Protein predicted: Swiss-Prot protein existence level 4. From Escherichia coli O157:H7.
  12731..13129   -  misc_feature   cos: lambda cos site; allows packaging into phage lambda particles
  13147..13180   +  protein_bind   loxP: Cre-mediated recombination occurs in the 8-bp core sequence (GCATACAT). Cre recombinase
  13234..13333   +  misc_feature   bom (fragment): basis of mobility region from pBR322
  13339..13495   -  CDS            lacZα (fragment): LacZα fragment of β-galactosidase; lacZ fragment
  13498..13516   +  promoter       T7 promoter: promoter for bacteriophage T7 RNA polymerase
  13519..13575   +  misc_feature   MCS: pUC18/19 multiple cloning site
  13640..13662   -  protein_bind   lac operator (fragment): The lac repressor binds to the lac operator to inhibit transcription in E. coli. This inhibition can be relieved by adding lactose or isopropyl-β-D-thiogalactopyranoside (IPTG). lac repressor encoded by lacI
  13666..13696   -  promoter       lac promoter: promoter for the E. coli lac operon
  13711..13732   -  protein_bind   CAP binding site: CAP binding activates transcription in the presence of cAMP. E. coli catabolite activator protein
  13745..13808   -  CDS            lacI (fragment): lac repressor; lacI; The lac repressor binds to the lac operator to inhibit transcription in E. coli. This inhibition can be relieved by adding lactose or isopropyl-β-D-thiogalactopyranoside (IPTG).
  13850..13867   +  promoter       tet promoter (fragment): E. coli promoter for tetracycline efflux protein gene
  13955..14611   -  CDS            cat: CAT_ECOLX - Experimental evidence at protein level: Swiss-Prot protein existence level 1. This enzyme is an effector of chloramphenicol resistance in bacteria. From Escherichia coli. This protein is used as a marker in many commonly used cloning vectors, such as pACYC184.
  14612..14714   -  promoter       cat promoter: promoter of the E. coli cat gene encoding chloramphenicol acetyltransferase
  14830..15174   +  CDS            resD (fragment): REDF_ECOLI - Also known as D. Protein inferred from homology: Swiss-Prot protein existence level 3. Acts as a repressor of transcription and as a site-specific resolvase that cleaves at the RfsF site. From Escherichia coli (strain K12).
  15754..16404   -  CDS            TetR: tetracycline resistance regulatory protein; tetR
  16510..17709   +  CDS            TcR: tetracycline efflux protein; tetA; confers resistance to tetracycline
  18004..18113   +  oriT           oriT: incP origin of transfer
  18146..18517   +  CDS            traJ: oriT-recognizing protein; traJ
