[The description below was written by a language model from this plasmid's Addgene catalogue record and pLannotate feature annotations shown in this document.]
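Description:
pBGE2.0 is an 18.6 kb multi-host shuttle vector built on the pPtGE31 backbone and designed to be moved by conjugation and maintained in Sinorhizobium meliloti, Escherichia coli, Saccharomyces cerevisiae and the diatom Phaeodactylum tricornutum. In E. coli it behaves as a low-copy BAC/fosmid-type plasmid. The feature table shows the F-plasmid ori2 with repE and incC, the sopA/sopB/sopC partitioning system, and a chloramphenicol acetyltransferase gene under its own promoter. An additional oriV allows copy number to be raised by arabinose induction in the Epi300 host listed in the record. Remnants of the fosmid cloning region are also annotated, including a lambda cos site, a loxP site, a T7 promoter, a pUC-type multiple cloning site and lacZα/lac promoter fragments.

Each of the other hosts has its own module. A CEN6/ARS element and HIS3 with its native promoter provide stable replication and histidine-prototrophy selection in yeast. The record gives no separate diatom replication element, but a nourseothricin N-acetyltransferase gene supplies selection in P. tricornutum; the promoter driving it is not annotated. For S. meliloti, the backbone was extended with the repA1B1C1 replication/partitioning region from the pSymB replicon. It appears in the feature table only indirectly, as a rhizobial protein homologue plus the ctRNA and S-element motifs typical of repABC loci. A tetR/tetA tetracycline resistance cassette derived from pRK7813 was added for selection in this host. An RK2/RP4 (IncP) oriT with adjacent traJ lets the plasmid be mobilised when transfer functions are provided in trans. The vector is intended for synthetic biology work involving cloning and direct inter-kingdom DNA transfer between bacteria, yeast and diatoms.
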