Addgene plasmid #165987: pBGE2.0
Purpose: Multi-host shuttle vector that can be transferred by conjugation and replicate in S. meliloti, E. coli, S. cerevisiae, and P. tricornutum. Contains S. meliloti pSymB origin and Tet resistance.
Depositing lab: Bogumil Karas. Depositing organization: University of Western Ontario. Publication: Designer Sinorhizobium meliloti strains and multi-functional vectors enable direct inter-kingdom DNA transfer. Brumwell SL, MacLeod MR, Huang T, Cochrane RR, Meaney RS, Zamani M, Matysiakiewicz O, Dan KN, Janakirama P, Edgell DR, Charles TC, Finan TM, Karas BJ. PLoS One. 2019 Jun 17;14(6):e0206781. doi: 10.1371/journal.pone.0206781. eCollection 2019. PubMed 31206509.
Backbone
  Vector backbone: pPtGE31
  Backbone manufacturer: Slattery et al., 2018
  Backbone size w/o insert (bp): 9507
  Total vector size (bp): 18639
  Modifications to backbone: Addition of elements for S. meliloti replication and selection.
  Vector type: Synthetic Biology ; Bacterial and Yeast Cloning; Conjugation
  Selectable markers: HIS3 ; Chloramphenicol - E. coli, Tetracycline - S. meliloti, Nourseothricin N-acetyltransferase - P. tricornutum
Growth in bacteria
  Bacterial resistance: Chloramphenicol, 25 μg/mL
  Growth temperature: 37°C
  Growth strain: E. coli Epi300
  Growth instructions: Plasmid can be induced to high copy with arabinose.
  Copy number: Low Copy
Gene/Insert 1
  Gene/Insert name: RK2/RP4 origin of transfer (alt name: oriT)
  Insert size (bp): 771
Gene/Insert 2
  Gene/Insert name: repA1B1C1
  Species: Sinorhizobium meliloti
  Insert size (bp): 4497
Gene/Insert 3
  Gene/Insert name: nourseothricin N-acetyl transferase (alt name: NAT)
  Insert size (bp): 570
Gene/Insert 4
  Gene/Insert name: tetracycline resistance (alt name: TetR/A)
  Insert size (bp): 2285
Resource information
  A portion of this plasmid was derived from a plasmid made by: (1) Edgell Lab (backbone was cloned from pPtGE30). Reference: Slattery, S. S., Diamond, A., Wang, H., Therrien, J. A., Lant, J. T., Jazey, T., ... & Edgell, D. R. (2018). An expanded plasmid-based genetic toolbox enables Cas9 genome editing and stable maintenance of synthetic pathways in Phaeodactylum tricornutum. ACS synthetic biology, 7(2), 328-338. (2) Jones and Gutterson (Tetracycline resistance gene was cloned from pRK7813). Reference: Jones, J. D., & Gutterson, N. (1987). An efficient mobilizable cosmid vector, pRK7813, and its use in a rapid method for marker exchange in Pseudomonas fluorescens strain HV37a. Gene, 61(3), 299-306.
Terms and licenses: Academic/Nonprofit Terms; Industry Terms: Not Available to Industry
How to cite: pBGE2.0 was a gift from Bogumil Karas (Addgene plasmid # 165987 ; http://n2t.net/addgene:165987 ; RRID:Addgene_165987)
